Addgene plasmid #48414: pFUSB4_AGTG
Depositing lab: Stephen Ekker. Depositing organization: Mayo Foundation for Medical Education and Research. Publication: High Efficiency In Vivo Genome Engineering with a Simplified 15-RVD GoldyTALEN Design. Ma AC, Lee HB, Clark KJ, Ekker SC. PLoS One. 2013 May 29;8(5):e65259. doi: 10.1371/journal.pone.0065259. Print 2013. PubMed 23734242.
Backbone
  Vector backbone: pFUS_B4
  Vector type: Mammalian Expression, TALEN
Growth in bacteria
  Bacterial resistance: Spectinomycin, 50 μg/mL
  Growth temperature: 37°C
  Growth strain: Top10
  Copy number: Unknown
Gene/Insert
  Gene/Insert name: RVD sequence: NI NN NG NN
  Species: Synthetic
  Cloning method: Unknown
  Sequencing primers: 5′ ttgatgcctggcagttccct; 3′ cgaaccgaacaggcttatgt
Terms and licenses: Academic/Nonprofit Terms; Industry Terms: Not Available to Industry
Depositor comments: Plasmid was created using Golden Gate cloning.
How to cite: pFUSB4_AGTG was a gift from Stephen Ekker (Addgene plasmid # 48414 ; http://n2t.net/addgene:48414 ; RRID:Addgene_48414)
