[The description below was written by a language model from this plasmid's Addgene catalogue record and pLannotate feature annotations shown in this document.]
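Description:
pFUSB4_AGTG is a pre-assembled TALE repeat intermediate built in the pFUS_B4 array vector of the Golden Gate TALEN assembly system. It is a small plasmid of about 2.9 kb carrying a synthetic block of four TALE repeats whose repeat-variable diresidues are NI, NN, NG and NN. Under the standard RVD code these specify A, G, T and G, which gives the plasmid its name. The depositor notes that it was made by Golden Gate cloning. Although the catalogue lists it under mammalian expression and TALEN, the annotated features include no eukaryotic promoter, nuclease domain or polyadenylation signal. It is therefore best understood as a bacterial cloning module rather than an expression construct in its own right.

Propagation in E. coli relies on a high-copy ColE1/pUC-type origin, and selection uses the aadA aminoglycoside adenylyltransferase gene (SmR), which confers spectinomycin and streptomycin resistance. Upstream of it lie a fragment of the class 1 integron Pc promoter and a remnant of a gentamicin acetyltransferase gene, apparently carried over with the resistance cassette. Short lacZα and lacI fragments are also detected, along with rrnB T1 and T2 terminators that probably insulate the cloning region. The small lacZα remnant is consistent with a blue/white screening cassette having been replaced by the repeat array. The automated annotation does not label the TALE repeats themselves, which presumably occupy the unannotated stretch near the start of the sequence.

The associated publication describes a simplified 15-RVD GoldyTALEN design for in vivo genome engineering. Ready-made four-repeat modules like this one appear intended to be combined with other repeat arrays in a final Golden Gate reaction, giving a TALEN scaffold vector and shortening custom TALEN construction.
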