Features (pLannotate 1.2.2; 8 found; start..end, strand, type, name):
      3..39      -  CDS            lacZα (fragment): LacZα fragment of β-galactosidase; lacZ fragment
    596..619     +  promoter       Pc promoter (fragment): intI1 (promoter lies within the coding sequence); class 1 integron promoter
    795..851     +  CDS            GmR (fragment): gentamycin acetyltransferase; aacC1; confers resistance to gentamycin
    858..1649    +  CDS            SmR: aminoglycoside adenylyltransferase (Murphy, 1985); aadA; confers resistance to spectinomycin and streptomycin
   1742..2330    +  rep_origin     ori: high-copy-number ColE1/pMB1/pBR322/pUC origin of replication
   2513..2605    +  CDS            lacI (fragment): lac repressor; lacI; The lac repressor binds to the lac operator to inhibit transcription in E. coli. This inhibition can be relieved by adding lactose or isopropyl-β-D-thiogalactopyranoside (IPTG).
   2660..2687    -  terminator     rrnB T2 terminator: transcription terminator T2 from the E. coli rrnB gene
   2819..2862    +  terminator     rrnB T1 terminator: Escherichia coli rrnB; transcription terminator T1 from the E. coli rrnB gene
>Addgene plasmid #48414 | pFUSB4_AGTG | depositor full sequence | sequence record 70114 | Full Sequence
ATGTTTTCCCAGTCACGACGTTGTAAAACGACGGCCAGTCTTAAGCGTCTCATGGCCTGACCCCGGACCA
AGTGGTGGCCTATCGCCAGCAACATTGGCGGCAAGCAAGCGCTCGAAACGGTGCAGCGGCTGTTGCCGGT
GCTGTGCCAGGACCATGGCCTGACCCCGGACCAAGTGGTGGCTATCGCCAGCAACAATGGCGGCAAGCAA
GCGCTCGAAACGGTGCAGCGGCTGTTGCCGGTGCTGTGCCAGGACCATGGCCTGACCCCGGACCAAGTGG
TGGCTATCGCCAGCAACGGTGGCGGCAAGCAAGCGCTCGAAACGGTGCAGCGGCTGTTGCCGGTGCTGTG
CCAGGACCATGGCCTGACCCCGGACCAAGTGGTGGCTATCGCCAGCAACAATGGCGGCAAGCAAGCGCTC
GAAACGGTGCAGCGGCTGTTGCCGGTGCTGTGCCAGGACCATGGCCTGACCCCGGACCAAGTGGTGGCTA
TCGAGACGTCTAGACCAGCCAGGACAGAAATGCCTCGACTTCGCTGCTACCCAAGGTTGCCGGGTGACGC
ACACCGTGGAAACGGATGAAGGCACGAACCCAGTGGACATAAGCCTGTTCGGTTCGTAAGCTGTAATGCA
AGTAGCGTATGCGCTCACGCAACTGGTCCAGAACCTTGACCGAACGCAGCGGTGGTAACGGCGCAGTGGC
GGTTTTCATGGCTTGTTATGACTGTTTTTTTGGGGTACAGTCTATGCCTCGGGCATCCAAGCAGCAAGCG
CGTTACGCCGTGGGTCGATGTTTGATGTTATGGAGCAGCAACGATGTTACGCAGCAGGGCAGTCGCCCTA
AAACAAAGTTAAACATTATGAGGGAAGCGGTGATCGCCGAAGTATCGACTCAACTATCAGAGGTAGTTGG
CGTCATCGAGCGCCATCTCGAACCGACGTTGCTGGCCGTACATTTGTACGGCTCCGCAGTGGATGGCGGC
CTGAAGCCACACAGTGATATTGATTTGCTGGTTACGGTGACCGTAAGGCTTGATGAAACAACGCGGCGAG
CTTTGATCAACGACCTTTTGGAAACTTCGGCTTCCCCTGGAGAGAGCGAGATTCTCCGCGCTGTAGAAGT
CACCATTGTTGTGCACGACGACATCATTCCGTGGCGTTATCCAGCTAAGCGCGAACTGCAATTTGGAGAA
TGGCAGCGCAATGACATTCTTGCAGGTATCTTCGAGCCAGCCACGATCGACATTGATCTGGCTATCTTGC
TGACAAAAGCAAGAGAACATAGCGTTGCCTTGGTAGGTCCAGCGGCGGAGGAACTCTTTGATCCGGTTCC
TGAACAGGATCTATTTGAGGCGCTAAATGAAACCTTAACGCTATGGAACTCGCCGCCCGACTGGGCTGGC
GATGAGCGAAATGTAGTGCTTACGTTGTCCCGCATTTGGTACAGCGCAGTAACCGGCAAAATCGCGCCGA
AGGATGTCGCTGCCGACTGGGCAATGGAGCGCCTGCCGGCCCAGTATCAGCCCGTCATACTTGAAGCTAG
ACAGGCTTATCTTGGACAAGAAGAAGATCGCTTGGCCTCGCGCGCAGATCAGTTGGAAGAATTTGTCCAC
TACGTGAAAGGCGAGATCACCAAGGTAGTCGGCAAATAACCCTCGAGCCACCCATGACCAAAATCCCTTA
ACGTGAGTTACGCGTCGTTCCACTGAGCGTCAGACCCCGTAGAAAAGATCAAAGGATCTTCTTGAGATCC
TTTTTTTCTGCGCGTAATCTGCTGCTTGCAAACAAAAAAACCACCGCTACCAGCGGTGGTTTGTTTGCCG
GATCAAGAGCTACCAACTCTTTTTCCGAAGGTAACTGGCTTCAGCAGAGCGCAGATACCAAATACTGTCC
TTCTAGTGTAGCCGTAGTTAGGCCACCACTTCAAGAACTCTGTAGCACCGCCTACATACCTCGCTCTGCT
AATCCTGTTACCAGTGGCTGCTGCCAGTGGCGATAAGTCGTGTCTTACCGGGTTGGACTCAAGACGATAG
TTACCGGATAAGGCGCAGCGGTCGGGCTGAACGGGGGGTTCGTGCACACAGCCCAGCTTGGAGCGAACGA
CCTACACCGAACTGAGATACCTACAGCGTGAGCATTGAGAAAGCGCCACGCTTCCCGAAGGGAGAAAGGC
GGACAGGTATCCGGTAAGCGGCAGGGTCGGAACAGGAGAGCGCACGAGGGAGCTTCCAGGGGGAAACGCC
TGGTATCTTTATAGTCCTGTCGGGTTTCGCCACCTCTGACTTGAGCGTCGATTTTTGTGATGCTCGTCAG
GGGGGCGGAGCCTATGGAAAAACGCCAGCAACGCGGCCTTTTTACGGTTCCTGGCCTTTTGCTGGCCTTT
TGCTCACATGTTCTTTCCTGCGTTATCCCCTGATTCTGTGGATAACCGTATTACCGCCTTTGAGTGAGCT
GATACCGCTCGCCGCAGCCGAACGACCGAGCGCAGCGAGTCAGTGAGCGAGGAAGCGGAAGAGCGCCCAA
TACGCAAACCGCCTCTCCCCGCGCGTTGGCCGATTCATTAATGCAGCTGGCACGACAGGTTTCCCGACTG
GAAAGCGGGCAGTGAGCGCAACGCAATTAATACGCGTACCGCTAGCCAGGAAGAGTTTGTAGAAACGCAA
AAAGGCCATCCGTCAGGATGGCCTTCTGCTTAGTTTGATGCCTGGCAGTTTATGGCGGGCGTCCTGCCCG
CCACCCTCCGGGCCGTTGCTTCACAACGTTCAAATCCGCTCCCGGCGGATTTGTCCTACTCAGGAGAGCG
TTCACCGACAAACAACAGATAAAACGAAAGGCCCAGTCTTCCGACTGAGCCTTTCGTTTTATTTGATGCC
TGGCAGTTCCCTACTCTCGCGTTAACGCTAGCATGG
