>Addgene plasmid #48414 | pFUSB4_AGTG | addgene partial sequence | sequence record 70814 | pCR8_F1 5'-ttgatgcctggcagttccct-3'
TTGTAAAACGACGGCCAGTCTTAAGCGTCTCATGGCCTGACCCCGGACCAAGTGGTGGCTATCGCCAGCA
ACATTGGCGGCAAGCAAGCGCTCGAAACGGTGCAGCGGCTGTTGCCGGTGCTGTGCCAGGACCATGGCCT
GACCCCGGACCAAGTGGTGGCTATCGCCAGCAACAATGGCGGCAAGCAAGCGCTCGAAACGGTGCAGCGG
CTGTTGCCGGTGCTGTGCCAGGACCATGGCCTGACCCCGGACCAAGTGGTGGCTATCGCCAGCAACGGTG
GCGGCAAGCAAGCGCTCGAAACGGTGCAGCGGCTGTTGCCGGTGCTGTGCCAGGACCATGGCCTGACCCC
GGACCAAGTGGTGGCTATCGCCAGCAACAATGGCGGCAAGCAAGCGCTCGAAACGGTGCAGCGGCTGTTG
CCGGTGCTGTGCCAGGACCATGGCCTGACCCCGGACCAAGTGGTGGCTATCGAGACGTCTAGACCAGCCA
GGACAGAAATGCCTCGACTTCGCTGCTACCCAAGGTTGCCGGGTGACGCACACCGTGGAAACGGATGAAG
GCACGAACCCAGTGGACATAAGCCTGTTCGGTTCGTAAGCTGTAATGCAAGTAGCGTATGCGCTCACGCA
ACTGGTCCAGAACCTTGACCGAACGCAGCGGTGGTAACGGCGCAGTGGCGGTTTTCATGGCTTGTTATGA
CTGTTTTTTTGGGGTACAGTCTATGCCTCGGGCATCCAAGCAGCAAGCGCGTTACGCCGTGGGTCGATGT
TTGATGTTATGGAGCAGCAACGATGTTACGCAGCAGGGCAGTCGCCCTAAAACAAAGTTAAACATTATGA
GGGAAGCGGTGATCGCCGAAGTATCGACTCAACTATCAGA
